>Addgene plasmid | pAAV-CAG-tdTomato (codon diversified) Sequencing Result | analyzer sequence | sequence record 171077
GCTGCGCGCTCGCTCGCTCACTGAGGCCGCCCGGGCAAAGCCCGGGCGTCGGGCGACCTTTGGTCGCCCG
GCCTCAGTGAGCGAGCGAGCGCGCAGAGAGGGAGTGGCCAACTCCATCACTAGGGGTTCCTTGTAGTTAA
TGATTAACCCGCCATGCTACTTATCTACGTAGCCATGCTCTAGGAAGAGTACCATTGACGTCAATAATGA
CGTATGTTCCCATAGTAACGCCAATAGGGACTTTCCATTGACGTCAATGGGTGGAGTATTTACGGTAAAC
TGCCCACTTGGCAGTACATCAAGTGTATCATATGCCAAGTACGCCCCCTATTGACGTCAATGACGGTAAA
TGGCCCGCCTGGCATTATGCCCAGTACATGACCTTATGGGACTTTCCTACTTGGCAGTACATCTACGTAT
TAGTCATCGCTATTACCATGGTCGAGGTGAGCCCCACGTTCTGCTTCACTCTCCCCATCTCCCCCCCCTC
CCCACCCCCAATTTTGTATTTATTTATTTTTTAATTATTTTGTGCAGCGATGGGGGCGGGGGGGGGGGGG
GGGCGCGCGCCAGGCGGGGCGGGGCGGGGCGAGGGGCGGGGCGGGGCGAGGCGGAGAGGTGCGGCGGCAG
CCAATCAGAGCGGCGCGCTCCGAAAGTTTCCTTTTATGGCGAGGCGGCGGCGGCGGCGGCCCTATAAAAA
GCGAAGCGCGCGGCGGGCGGGAGTCGCTGCGCGCTGCCTTCGCCCCGTGCCCCGCTCCGCCGCCGCCTCG
CGCCGCCCGCCCCGGCTCTGACTGACCGCGTTACTCCCACAGGTGAGCGGGCGGGACGGCCCTTCTCCTC
CGGGCTGTAATTAGCGCTTGGTTTAATGACGGCTTGTTTCTTTTCTGTGGCTGCGTGAAAGCCTTGAGGG
GCTCCGGGAGGGCCCTTTGTGCGGGGGGAGCGGCTCGGGGCTGTCCGCGGGGGGACGGCTGCCTTCGGGG
GGGACGGGGCAGGGCGGGGTTCGGCTTCTGGCGTGTGACCGGCGGCTCTAGAGCCTCTGCTAACCATGTT
CATGCCTTCTTCTTTTTCCTACAGCTCCTGGGCAACGTGCTGGTTATTGTGCTGTCTCATCATTTTGGCA
AAGAATTGGATCCGGTACCGCCACCATGGTGAGTAAGGGCGAGGAAGTGATCAAAGAGTTCATGCGGTTT
AAGGTGAGAATGGAAGGAAGCATGAACGGCCACGAGTTCGAAATTGAGGGAGAAGGAGAGGGACGGCCCT
ACGAGGGCACCCAGACAGCCAAGCTGAAAGTGACAAAGGGCGGGCCTCTGCCATTCGCTTGGGACATCCT
GAGCCCACAGTTTATGTACGGCTCCAAGGCCTATGTGAAACATCCAGCTGACATTCCCGATTATAAGAAA
CTGAGCTTCCCCGAGGGGTTTAAGTGGGAAAGAGTGATGAACTTCGAGGACGGAGGCCTGGTGACTGTGA
CCCAGGACAGCTCCCTGCAGGATGGGACCCTGATCTACAAGGTGAAAATGAGAGGGACAAATTTTCCCCC
TGATGGACCTGTGATGCAGAAGAAAACTATGGGATGGGAGGCCTCCACCGAAAGGCTGTATCCACGCGAC
GGGGTGCTGAAAGGAGAAATCCACCAGGCTCTGAAGCTGAAAGATGGGGGACATTACCTGGTGGAGTTCA
AGACAATCTACATGGCCAAGAAACCTGTGCAGCTGCCAGGCTACTATTACGTGGACACAAAACTGGATAT
CACTTCACACAACGAGGACTACACTATTGTGGAGCAGTATGAACGGAGCGAGGGGAGACACCATCTGTTC
CTGGGCCATGGGACTGGAAGTACCGGCTCAGGGTCTAGTGGAACCGCCTCAAGCGAGGATAACAATATGG
CTGTGATCAAAGAGTTCATGAGGTTTAAGGTGCGCATGGAGGGCAGCATGAATGGGCACGAATTTGAGAT
TGAAGGAGAGGGCGAAGGGAGGCCTTACGAGGGCACACAGACTGCCAAGCTGAAAGTGACCAAGGGAGGA
CCACTGCCTTTCGCTTGGGATATCCTGTCTCCTCAGTTTATGTACGGAAGTAAGGCCTATGTCAAGCATC
CCGCTGACATTCCTGATTACAAGAAACTGTCTTTCCCAGAGGGCTTTAAGTGGGAGAGAGTGATGAATTT
TGAAGATGGAGGCCTGGTGACCGTGACACAGGACTCCTCTCTGCAGGATGGCACTCTGATCTACAAAGTC
AAAATGCGCGGCACCAATTTTCCACCCGATGGGCCCGTGATGCAGAAGAAAACAATGGGGTGGGAGGCCA
GCACTGAACGGCTGTATCCTAGAGACGGAGTGCTGAAGGGCGAAATCCACCAGGCCCTGAAGCTGAAAGA
CGGCGGCCACTACCTGGTGGAGTTCAAAACCATCTACATGGCCAAGAAACCAGTGCAGCTGCCCGGCTAT
TACTATGTGGACACCAAGCTGGATATCACATCCCACAATGAAGACTACACCATTGTGGAACAGTATGAGA
GGTCTGAAGGACGCCACCATCTGTTTCTGTACGGCATGGATGAGCTGTATAAGTAAGAATTCGATATCAA
GCTTATCGATAATCAACCTCTGGATTACAAAATTTGTGAAAGATTGACTGGTATTCTTAACTATGTTGCT
CCTTTTACGCTATGTGGATACGCTGCTTTAATGCCTTTGTATCATGCTATTGCTTCCCGTATGGCTTTCA
TTTTCTCCTCCTTGTATAAATCCTGGTTGCTGTCTCTTTATGAGGAGTTGTGGCCCGTTGTCAGGCAACG
TGGCGTGGTGTGCACTGTGTTTGCTGACGCAACCCCCACTGGTTGGGGCATTGCCACCACCTGTCAGCTC
CTTTCCGGGACTTTCGCTTTCCCCCTCCCTATTGCCACGGCGGAACTCATCGCCGCCTGCCTTGCCCGCT
GCTGGACAGGGGCTCGGCTGTTGGGCACTGACAATTCCGTGGTGTTGTCGGGGAAATCATCGTCCTTTCC
TTGGCTGCTCGCCTGTGTTGCCACCTGGATTCTGCGCGGGACGTCCTTCTGCTACGTCCCTTCGGCCCTC
AATCCAGCGGACCTTCCTTCCCGCGGCCTGCTGCCGGCTCTGCGGCCTCTTCCGCGTCTTCGCCTTCGCC
CTCAGACGAGTCGGATCTCCCTTTGGGCCGCCTCCCCGCATCGATACCGTCGACCCGGGCGGCCGCTTCG
AGCAGACATGATAAGATACATTGATGAGTTTGGACAAACCACAACTAGAATGCAGTGAAAAAAATGCTTT
ATTTGTGAAATTTGTGATGCTATTGCTTTATTTGTAACCATTATAAGCTGCAATAAACAAGTTAACAACA
ACAATTGCATTCATTTTATGTTTCAGGTTCAGGGGGAGATGTGGGAGGTTTTTTAAAGCAAGTAAAACCT
CTACAAATGTGGTAAAATCGATAAGGATCTTCCTAGAGCATGGCTACGTAGATAAGTAGCATGGCGGGTT
AATCATTAACTACAAGGAACCCCTAGTGATGGAGTTGGCCACTCCCTCTCTGCGCGCTCGCTCGCTCACT
GAGGCCGGGCGACCAAAGGTCGCCCGACGCCCGGGCTTTGCCCGGGCGGCCTCAGTGAGCGAGCGAGCGC
GCAGCTGCATTAATGAATCGGCCAACGCGCGGGGAGAGGCGGTTTGCGTATTGGGCGCTCATTAATGAAT
CGGCCAACGCGCGGGGAGAGGCGGTTTGCGTATTGGGCGCTCTTCCGCTTCCTCGCTCACTGACTCGCTG
CGCTCGGTCGTTCGGCTGCGGCGAGCGGTATCAGCTCACTCAAAGGCGGTAATACGGTTATCCACAGAAT
CAGGGGATAACGCAGGAAAGAACATGTGAGCAAAAGGCCAGCAAAAGGCCAGGAACCGTAAAAAGGCCGC
GTTGCTGGCGTTTTTCCATAGGCTCCGCCCCCCTGACGAGCATCACAAAAATCGACGCTCAAGTCAGAGG
TGGCGAAACCCGACAGGACTATAAAGATACCAGGCGTTTCCCCCTGGAAGCTCCCTCGTGCGCTCTCCTG
TTCCGACCCTGCCGCTTACCGGATACCTGTCCGCCTTTCTCCCTTCGGGAAGCGTGGCGCTTTCTCATAG
CTCACGCTGTAGGTATCTCAGTTCGGTGTAGGTCGTTCGCTCCAAGCTGGGCTGTGTGCACGAACCCCCC
GTTCAGCCCGACCGCTGCGCCTTATCCGGTAACTATCGTCTTGAGTCCAACCCGGTAAGACACGACTTAT
CGCCACTGGCAGCAGCCACTGGTAACAGGATTAGCAGAGCGAGGTATGTAGGCGGTGCTACAGAGTTCTT
GAAGTGGTGGCCTAACTACGGCTACACTAGAAGAACAGTATTTGGTATCTGCGCTCTGCTGAAGCCAGTT
ACCTTCGGAAAAAGAGTTGGTAGCTCTTGATCCGGCAAACAAACCACCGCTGGTAGCGGTGGTTTTTTTG
TTTGCAAGCAGCAGATTACGCGCAGAAAAAAAGGATCTCAAGAAGATCCTTTGATCTTTTCTACGGGGTC
TGACGCTCAGTGGAACGAAAACTCACGTTAAGGGATTTTGGTCATGAGATTATCAAAAAGGATCTTCACC
TAGATCCTTTTAAATTAAAAATGAAGTTTTAAATCAATCTAAAGTATATATGAGTAAACTTGGTCTGACA
GTTACCAATGCTTAATCAGTGAGGCACCTATCTCAGCGATCTGTCTATTTCGTTCATCCATAGTTGCCTG
ACTCCCCGTCGTGTAGATAACTACGATACGGGAGGGCTTACCATCTGGCCCCAGTGCTGCAATGATACCG
CGAGACCCACGCTCACCGGCTCCAGATTTATCAGCAATAAACCAGCCAGCCGGAAGGGCCGAGCGCAGAA
GTGGTCCTGCAACTTTATCCGCCTCCATCCAGTCTATTAATTGTTGCCGGGAAGCTAGAGTAAGTAGTTC
GCCAGTTAATAGTTTGCGCAACGTTGTTGCCATTGCTACAGGCATCGTGGTGTCACGCTCGTCGTTTGGT
ATGGCTTCATTCAGCTCCGGTTCCCAACGATCAAGGCGAGTTACATGATCCCCCATGTTGTGCAAAAAAG
CGGTTAGCTCCTTCGGTCCTCCGATCGTTGTCAGAAGTAAGTTGGCCGCAGTGTTATCACTCATGGTTAT
GGCAGCACTGCATAATTCTCTTACTGTCATGCCATCCGTAAGATGCTTTTCTGTGACTGGTGAGTACTCA
ACCAAGTCATTCTGAGAATAGTGTATGCGGCGACCGAGTTGCTCTTGCCCGGCGTCAATACGGGATAATA
CCGCGCCACATAGCAGAACTTTAAAAGTGCTCATCATTGGAAAACGTTCTTCGGGGCGAAAACTCTCAAG
GATCTTACCGCTGTTGAGATCCAGTTCGATGTAACCCACTCGTGCACCCAACTGATCTTCAGCATCTTTT
ACTTTCACCAGCGTTTCTGGGTGAGCAAAAACAGGAAGGCAAAATGCCGCAAAAAAGGGAATAAGGGCGA
CACGGAAATGTTGAATACTCATACTCTTCCTTTTTCAATATTATTGAAGCATTTATCAGGGTTATTGTCT
CATGAGCGGATACATATTTGAATGTATTTAGAAAAATAAACAAATAGGGGTTCCGCGCACATTTCCCCGA
AAAGTGCCACCTAAATTGTAAGCGTTAATATTTTGTTAAAATTCGCGTTAAATTTTTGTTAAATCAGCTC
ATTTTTTAACCAATAGGCCGAAATCGGCAAAATCCCTTATAAATCAAAAGAATAGACCGAGATAGGGT
[37 nt withheld, positions 5809-5845]
AAAGAACGTGGACTCCAACGTCAAAGG
[49 nt withheld, positions 5873-5921]
T
[91 nt withheld, positions 5923-6013]
G
[124 nt withheld, positions 6015-6138]
CCCATTCGCCATTCAGGCTGCGCAACTGTTGGGAAGGGCGATCGGTGCGGGCCTCTTCGCTATTACGCCA
Features (pLannotate 1.2.2; 19 found; start..end, strand, type, name):
    192..440     +  enhancer       CMV enhancer (fragment): human cytomegalovirus immediate early enhancer
    442..719     +  promoter       chicken β-actin promoter: No description available
    720..855     +  intron         hybrid intron (fragment): hybrid between chicken β-actin (CBA) and minute virus of mice (MMV) introns (Gray et al., 2011)
    944..1074    +  intron         chimeric intron (fragment): chimera between introns from chicken β-actin and rabbit β-globin
   1072..1134    +  CDS            HBB (fragment): HBB_LEPEU - Experimental evidence at protein level: Swiss-Prot protein existence level 1. Involved in oxygen transport from the lung to the various peripheral tissues. From Lepus europaeus (European hare).
   1146..2573    +  CDS            tdTomato: tdTomato is a basic (constitutively fluorescent) orange fluorescent protein published in 2004, derived from Discosoma sp.. It is reported to be a somewhat slowly-maturing tandem dimer with low acid sensitivity.
   2577..2601    +  misc_feature   MCS (fragment): pBluescript multiple cloning site
   2601..3189    +  misc_feature   WPRE: woodchuck hepatitis virus posttranscriptional regulatory element
   3232..3353    -  polyA_signal   SV40 poly(A) signal: SV40 polyadenylation signal
   3376..3444    -  CDS            large T antigen (fragment): large T antigen from SV40 (simian virus 40)
   3515..3648    +  repeat_region  AAV2 ITR: inverted terminal repeat of adeno-associated virus serotype 2 inverted
   3642..3698    -  CDS            lacI (fragment): lac repressor; lacI; The lac repressor binds to the lac operator to inhibit transcription in E. coli. This inhibition can be relieved by adding lactose or isopropyl-β-D-thiogalactopyranoside (IPTG).
   3700..3750    -  CDS            lacI (fragment): lac repressor; lacI; The lac repressor binds to the lac operator to inhibit transcription in E. coli. This inhibition can be relieved by adding lactose or isopropyl-β-D-thiogalactopyranoside (IPTG).
   3933..4521    -  rep_origin     ori: high-copy-number ColE1/pMB1/pBR322/pUC origin of replication
   4692..5552    -  CDS            AmpR: β-lactamase; bla; confers resistance to ampicillin, carbenicillin, and related antibiotics
   5553..5657    -  promoter       AmpR promoter: bla
   5710..6138    -  rep_origin     f1 ori (sequence partly withheld): f1 bacteriophage origin of replication; arrow indicates direction of (+) strand synthesis
   6143..4       -  CDS            lacZα (fragment) (across the origin): LacZα fragment of β-galactosidase; lacZ fragment
   6207..131     -  repeat_region  AAV2 ITR (fragment) (across the origin): inverted terminal repeat of adeno-associated virus serotype 2 inverted
